Addgene plasmid #188514: SadCas9 VPR
Purpose: Expresses FLAG tagged SadCas9 VPR
Depositing lab: Isaac Hilton. Depositing organization: Rice University. Publication: Quantification of Genome Editing and Transcriptional Control Capabilities Reveals Hierarchies among Diverse CRISPR/Cas Systems in Human Cells. Escobar M, Li J, Patel A, Liu S, Xu Q, Hilton IB. ACS Synth Biol. 2022 Oct 21;11(10):3239-3250. doi: 10.1021/acssynbio.2c00156. Epub 2022 Sep 26. PubMed 36162812.
Backbone
  Vector backbone: LentiCRISPR v2
  Vector type: Mammalian Expression, Lentiviral, CRISPR
  Selectable markers: Puromycin
Growth in bacteria
  Bacterial resistance: Ampicillin, 100 μg/mL
  Growth temperature: 37°C
  Growth strain: NEB Stable
  Copy number: High Copy
Gene/Insert
  Gene/Insert name: dCas9
  Species: Staphylococcus aureus
  Mutation: D10A/N580A
  Promoter: EF1a
  Cloning method: Gibson Cloning
Terms and licenses: Academic/Nonprofit Terms; Industry Terms: Not Available to Industry
Depositor comments: Stbl3 is also a suitable growth strain.
How to cite: SadCas9 VPR was a gift from Isaac Hilton (Addgene plasmid # 188514 ; http://n2t.net/addgene:188514 ; RRID:Addgene_188514)
