[The description below was written by a language model from this plasmid's Addgene catalogue record and pLannotate feature annotations shown in this document.]
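Description:
SadCas9 VPR is a 13.5 kb third-generation-style lentiviral transfer plasmid built on the LentiCRISPR v2 backbone for expressing a nuclease-dead Staphylococcus aureus Cas9 transcriptional activator in mammalian cells. It is propagated in E. coli through a high-copy ColE1/pUC origin with ampicillin selection (AmpR), and recombination-deficient strains are recommended, as is usual for LTR-containing plasmids. An f1 origin and an SV40/EM7-driven BleoR cassette sit outside the viral region in the backbone. The viral genome is transcribed from a CMV enhancer/promoter fused to a truncated HIV-1 5' LTR. It carries the Ψ packaging signal, RRE and cPPT/CTS, and ends in a self-inactivating ΔU3 3' LTR followed by a bGH polyadenylation signal.

The payload is driven by the EF-1α core promoter. It encodes S. aureus Cas9 with the D10A and N580A mutations, which abolish DNA cleavage while leaving guide-directed DNA binding intact. This is followed by a nucleoplasmin NLS and the VPR activator. The annotation detects the RELA (p65) fragment and the Epstein-Barr virus Rta activation domain, but does not call the VP64 portion implied by the name. The catalogue describes the protein as FLAG-tagged, although that tag is also not annotated. A puromycin resistance gene lies downstream in the same transcription unit and allows selection of transduced cells; the element linking it to the fusion is not annotated. A WPRE enhances expression. A guide RNA scaffold annotated as the S. pyogenes type remains upstream, but no U6 promoter is detected, so guides are probably supplied separately. The construct is used for CRISPR activation of target genes in human cells and was deposited with a study comparing the genome editing and transcriptional control capabilities of diverse CRISPR/Cas systems.
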