Features (pLannotate 1.2.2; 36 found; start..end, strand, type, name):
    217..397     +  LTR            5' LTR (truncated): truncated 5' long terminal repeat (LTR) from HIV-1
    444..569     +  misc_feature   HIV-1 Ψ: packaging signal of human immunodeficiency virus type 1
    553..916     +  CDS            HIV-1 gag (fragment): gag protein from human immunodeficiency virus 1; gag
   1062..1295    +  misc_feature   RRE: The Rev response element (RRE) of HIV-1 allows for Rev-dependent mRNA export from the nucleus to the cytoplasm.
   1672..1772    +  CDS            Rev (fragment): human immunodeficiency virus 1 (HIV-1) Rev protein; rev; enhances nuclear export of unspliced and incompletely spliced viral mRNAs
   1822..1939    +  misc_feature   cPPT/CTS: central polypurine tract and central termination sequence of HIV-1
   2071..2146    +  misc_RNA       gRNA scaffold: guide RNA scaffold for the Streptococcus pyogenes CRISPR/Cas9 system
   2164..2182    +  CDS            small t antigen (fragment): SV40 (simian virus 40) small t antigen
   2208..2419    +  promoter       EF-1α core promoter: core promoter for human elongation factor EF-1α
   2444..5602    +  CDS            cas9: CAS9_STAAU - Experimental evidence at protein level: Swiss-Prot protein existence level 1. CRISPR (clustered regularly interspaced short palindromic repeat) is an adaptive immune system that provides protection against mobile genetic elements (viruses, transposable elements and conjugative plasmids). CRISPR clusters contain spacers, sequences complementary to antecedent mobile elements, and target invading nucleic acids. CRISPR clusters are transcribed and processed into CRISPR RNA (crRNA). In type II CRISPR systems correct processing of pre-crRNA requires a trans- encoded small RNA (tracrRNA)
   5603..5650    +  CDS            nucleoplasmin NLS: bipartite nuclear localization signal from nucleoplasmin
   5717..5741    +  protein_bind   attB1: mutant version of attB; recombination site for the Gateway® BP reaction BP Clonase™
   5972..6751    +  CDS            RELA (fragment): TF65_HUMAN - Also known as NFKB3. Experimental evidence at protein level: Swiss-Prot protein existence level 1. NF-kappa-B is a pleiotropic transcription factor present in almost all cell types and is the endpoint of a series of signal transduction events that are initiated by a vast array of stimuli related to many biological processes such as inflammation, immunity, differentiation, cell growth, tumorigenesis and apoptosis. NF-kappa-B is a homo- or heterodimeric complex formed by the Rel-like domain- containing proteins RELA/p65, RELB, NFKB1/p105, NFKB1/p50, REL and NFKB2/p52. The heterodime
   6770..7339    +  CDS            Rta AD: transcriptional activation domain from the human herpesvirus 4 (Epstein-Barr virus) replication and transcription activator Rta/BRLF1 (Hardwick et al., 1992; Chavez et al., 2015)
   7405..8002    +  CDS            PuroR (fragment): puromycin N-acetyltransferase; pac from Streptomyces; confers resistance to puromycin
   8018..8606    +  misc_feature   WPRE: woodchuck hepatitis virus posttranscriptional regulatory element
   8657..8676    +  misc_feature   cPPT/CTS (fragment): central polypurine tract and central termination sequence of HIV-1
   8678..8911    +  LTR            3' LTR (ΔU3): self-inactivating 3' long terminal repeat (LTR) from HIV-1
   8943..9167    +  polyA_signal   bGH poly(A) signal: bovine growth hormone polyadenylation signal
   9171..9192    +  promoter       SV40 promoter (fragment): SV40 enhancer and early promoter
   9213..9641    +  rep_origin     f1 ori (sequence partly withheld): f1 bacteriophage origin of replication; arrow indicates direction of (+) strand synthesis
   9655..9984    +  promoter       SV40 promoter: SV40 enhancer and early promoter
  10032..10079   +  promoter       EM7 promoter: synthetic bacterial promoter&nbsp
  10098..10472   +  CDS            BleoR: antibiotic-binding protein; Sh ble from Streptoalloteichus hindustanus; confers resistance to bleomycin, phleomycin, and Zeocin™
  10482..10607   +  CDS            ble (fragment): BLE_KLEPN - Experimental evidence at protein level: Swiss-Prot protein existence level 1. Binding protein with a strong affinity to the bleomycin family of antibiotics. Binds to CL990; an antimitotic-antibiotic compound. From Klebsiella pneumoniae.
  10602..10723   +  polyA_signal   SV40 poly(A) signal: SV40 polyadenylation signal
  10794..10816   -  protein_bind   lac operator (fragment): The lac repressor binds to the lac operator to inhibit transcription in E. coli. This inhibition can be relieved by adding lactose or isopropyl-β-D-thiogalactopyranoside (IPTG). lac repressor encoded by lacI
  10820..10850   -  promoter       lac promoter: promoter for the E. coli lac operon
  10865..10886   -  protein_bind   CAP binding site: CAP binding activates transcription in the presence of cAMP. E. coli catabolite activator protein
  10899..10991   -  CDS            lacI (fragment): lac repressor; lacI; The lac repressor binds to the lac operator to inhibit transcription in E. coli. This inhibition can be relieved by adding lactose or isopropyl-β-D-thiogalactopyranoside (IPTG).
  11174..11762   -  rep_origin     ori: high-copy-number ColE1/pMB1/pBR322/pUC origin of replication
  11933..12793   -  CDS            AmpR: β-lactamase; bla; confers resistance to ampicillin, carbenicillin, and related antibiotics
  12794..12898   -  promoter       AmpR promoter: bla
  12957..13009   -  misc_feature   bom (fragment): basis of mobility region from pBR322
  13164..13543   +  enhancer       CMV enhancer: human cytomegalovirus immediate early enhancer
  13544..199     +  promoter       CMV promoter (across the origin): human cytomegalovirus (CMV) immediate early promoter
>Addgene plasmid #188514 | SadCas9 VPR | addgene full sequence | sequence record 373494 | Addgene NGS Result
TGATGCGGTTTTGGCAGTACATCAATGGGCGTGGATAGCGGTTTGACTCACGGGGATTTCCAAGTCTCCA
CCCCATTGACGTCAATGGGAGTTTGTTTTGGCACCAAAATCAACGGGACTTTCCAAAATGTCGTAACAAC
TCCGCCCCATTGACGCAAATGGGCGGTAGGCGTGTACGGTGGGAGGTCTATATAAGCAGCGCGTTTTGCC
TGTACTGGGTCTCTCTGGTTAGACCAGATCTGAGCCTGGGAGCTCTCTGGCTAACTAGGGAACCCACTGC
TTAAGCCTCAATAAAGCTTGCCTTGAGTGCTTCAAGTAGTGTGTGCCCGTCTGTTGTGTGACTCTGGTAA
CTAGAGATCCCTCAGACCCTTTTAGTCAGTGTGGAAAATCTCTAGCAGTGGCGCCCGAACAGGGACTTGA
AAGCGAAAGGGAAACCAGAGGAGCTCTCTCGACGCAGGACTCGGCTTGCTGAAGCGCGCACGGCAAGAGG
CGAGGGGCGGCGACTGGTGAGTACGCCAAAAATTTTGACTAGCGGAGGCTAGAAGGAGAGAGATGGGTGC
GAGAGCGTCAGTATTAAGCGGGGGAGAATTAGATCGCGATGGGAAAAAATTCGGTTAAGGCCAGGGGGAA
AGAAAAAATATAAATTAAAACATATAGTATGGGCAAGCAGGGAGCTAGAACGATTCGCAGTTAATCCTGG
CCTGTTAGAAACATCAGAAGGCTGTAGACAAATACTGGGACAGCTACAACCATCCCTTCAGACAGGATCA
GAAGAACTTAGATCATTATATAATACAGTAGCAACCCTCTATTGTGTGCATCAAAGGATAGAGATAAAAG
ACACCAAGGAAGCTTTAGACAAGATAGAGGAAGAGCAAAACAAAAGTAAGACCACCGCACAGCAAGCGGC
CGCTGATCTTCAGACCTGGAGGAGGAGATATGAGGGACAATTGGAGAAGTGAATTATATAAATATAAAGT
AGTAAAAATTGAACCATTAGGAGTAGCACCCACCAAGGCAAAGAGAAGAGTGGTGCAGAGAGAAAAAAGA
GCAGTGGGAATAGGAGCTTTGTTCCTTGGGTTCTTGGGAGCAGCAGGAAGCACTATGGGCGCAGCGTCAA
TGACGCTGACGGTACAGGCCAGACAATTATTGTCTGGTATAGTGCAGCAGCAGAACAATTTGCTGAGGGC
TATTGAGGCGCAACAGCATCTGTTGCAACTCACAGTCTGGGGCATCAAGCAGCTCCAGGCAAGAATCCTG
GCTGTGGAAAGATACCTAAAGGATCAACAGCTCCTGGGGATTTGGGGTTGCTCTGGAAAACTCATTTGCA
CCACTGCTGTGCCTTGGAATGCTAGTTGGAGTAATAAATCTCTGGAACAGATTTGGAATCACACGACCTG
GATGGAGTGGGACAGAGAAATTAACAATTACACAAGCTTAATACACTCCTTAATTGAAGAATCGCAAAAC
CAGCAAGAAAAGAATGAACAAGAATTATTGGAATTAGATAAATGGGCAAGTTTGTGGAATTGGTTTAACA
TAACAAATTGGCTGTGGTATATAAAATTATTCATAATGATAGTAGGAGGCTTGGTAGGTTTAAGAATAGT
TTTTGCTGTACTTTCTATAGTGAATAGAGTTAGGCAGGGATATTCACCATTATCGTTTCAGACCCACCTC
CCAACCCCGAGGGGACCCGACAGGCCCGAAGGAATAGAAGAAGAAGGTGGAGAGAGAGACAGAGACAGAT
CCATTCGATTAGTGAACGGATCGGCACTGCGTGCGCCAATTCTGCAGACAAATGGCAGTATTCATCCACA
ATTTTAAAAGAAAAGGGGGGATTGGGGGGTACAGTGCAGGGGAAAGAATAGTAGACATAATAGCAACAGA
CATACAAACTAAAGAATTACAAAAACAAATTACAAAAATTCAAAATTTTCGGGTTTATTACAGGGACAGC
AGAGATCCAGTTTGGTTAATTAAGGTACCGATATCACTAGTGTTCCATTAACTGCGCTAAAAATAATTTT
TAAATCTTTTTTAGCTTCTTGCTCTTTTTTGTACGTCTCTGTTTTAGAGCTAGAAATAGCAAGTTAAAAT
AAGGCTAGTCCGTTATCAACTTGAAAAAGTGGCACCGAGTCGGTGCTTTTTTGAATTCGCTAGCTAGGTC
TTGAAAGGAGTGGGAATTGGCTCCGGTGCCCGTCAGTGGGCAGAGCGCACATCGCCCACAGTCCCCGAGA
AGTTGGGGGGAGGGGTCGGCAATTGATCCGGTGCCTAGAGAAGGTGGCGCGGGGTAAACTGGGAAAGTGA
TGTCGTGTACTGGCTCCGCCTTTTTCCCGAGGGTGGGGGAGAACCGTATATAAGTGCAGTAGTCGCCGTG
AACGTTCTTTTTCGCAACGGGTTTGCCGCCAGAACACAGGACCGGTTCTAGAGCGCTGCCACCATGAAGC
GGAACTACATCCTGGGCCTGGCCATCGGCATCACCAGCGTGGGCTACGGCATCATCGACTACGAGACACG
GGACGTGATCGATGCCGGCGTGCGGCTGTTCAAAGAGGCCAACGTGGAAAACAACGAGGGTAGGCGGAGC
AAGAGAGGCGCCAGAAGGCTGAAGCGGCGGAGGCGGCATAGAATCCAGAGAGTGAAGAAGCTGCTGTTCG
ACTACAACCTGCTGACCGACCACAGCGAGCTGAGCGGCATCAACCCCTACGAGGCCAGAGTGAAGGGCCT
GAGCCAGAAGCTGAGCGAGGAAGAGTTCTCTGCCGCCCTGCTGCACCTGGCCAAGAGAAGAGGCGTGCAC
AACGTGAACGAGGTGGAAGAGGACACCGGCAACGAGCTGTCCACCAAAGAGCAGATCAGCCGGAACAGCA
AGGCCCTGGAAGAGAAATACGTGGCCGAACTGCAGCTGGAACGGCTGAAGAAAGACGGCGAAGTGCGGGG
CAGCATCAACAGATTCAAGACCAGCGACTACGTGAAAGAAGCCAAACAGCTGCTGAAGGTGCAGAAGGCC
TACCACCAGCTGGACCAGAGCTTCATCGACACCTACATCGACCTGCTGGAAACCCGGCGGACCTACTATG
AGGGACCTGGCGAGGGCAGCCCCTTCGGCTGGAAGGACATCAAAGAATGGTACGAGATGCTGATGGGCCA
CTGCACCTACTTCCCCGAGGAACTGCGGAGCGTGAAGTACGCCTACAACGCCGACCTGTACAACGCCCTG
AACGACCTGAACAATCTCGTGATCACCAGGGACGAGAACGAGAAGCTGGAATATTACGAGAAGTTCCAGA
TCATCGAGAACGTGTTCAAGCAGAAGAAGAAGCCCACCCTGAAGCAGATCGCCAAAGAAATCCTCGTGAA
CGAAGAGGATATTAAGGGCTACAGAGTGACCAGCACCGGCAAGCCCGAGTTCACCAACCTGAAGGTGTAC
CACGACATCAAGGACATTACCGCCCGGAAAGAGATTATTGAGAACGCCGAGCTGCTGGATCAGATTGCCA
AGATCCTGACCATCTACCAGAGCAGCGAGGACATCCAGGAAGAACTGACCAATCTGAACTCCGAGCTGAC
CCAGGAAGAGATCGAGCAGATCTCTAATCTGAAGGGCTATACCGGCACCCACAACCTGAGCCTGAAGGCC
ATCAACCTGATCCTGGACGAGCTGTGGCACACCAACGACAACCAGATCGCTATCTTCAACCGGCTGAAGC
TGGTGCCCAAGAAGGTGGACCTGTCCCAGCAGAAAGAGATCCCCACCACCCTGGTGGACGACTTCATCCT
GAGCCCCGTCGTGAAGAGAAGCTTCATCCAGAGCATCAAAGTGATCAACGCCATCATCAAGAAGTACGGC
CTGCCCAACGACATCATTATCGAGCTGGCCCGCGAGAAGAACTCCAAGGACGCCCAGAAAATGATCAACG
AGATGCAGAAGCGGAACCGGCAGACCAACGAGCGGATCGAGGAAATCATCCGGACCACCGGCAAAGAGAA
CGCCAAGTACCTGATCGAGAAGATCAAGCTGCACGACATGCAGGAAGGCAAGTGCCTGTACAGCCTGGAA
GCCATCCCTCTGGAAGATCTGCTGAACAACCCCTTCAACTATGAGGTGGACCACATCATCCCCAGAAGCG
TGTCCTTCGACAACAGCTTCAACAACAAGGTGCTCGTGAAGCAGGAAGAAGCCAGCAAGAAGGGCAACCG
GACCCCATTCCAGTACCTGAGCAGCAGCGACAGCAAGATCAGCTACGAAACCTTCAAGAAGCACATCCTG
AATCTGGCCAAGGGCAAGGGCAGAATCAGCAAGACCAAGAAAGAGTATCTGCTGGAAGAACGGGACATCA
ACAGGTTCTCCGTGCAGAAAGACTTCATCAACCGGAACCTGGTGGATACCAGATACGCCACCAGAGGCCT
GATGAACCTGCTGCGGAGCTACTTCAGAGTGAACAACCTGGACGTGAAAGTGAAGTCCATCAATGGCGGC
TTCACCAGCTTTCTGCGGCGGAAGTGGAAGTTTAAGAAAGAGCGGAACAAGGGGTACAAGCACCACGCCG
AGGACGCCCTGATCATTGCCAACGCCGATTTCATCTTCAAAGAGTGGAAGAAACTGGACAAGGCCAAAAA
AGTGATGGAAAACCAGATGTTCGAGGAAAAGCAGGCCGAGAGCATGCCCGAGATCGAAACCGAGCAGGAG
TACAAAGAGATCTTCATCACCCCCCACCAGATCAAGCACATTAAGGACTTCAAGGACTACAAGTACAGCC
ACCGGGTGGACAAGAAGCCTAATAGAGAGCTGATTAACGACACCCTGTACTCCACCCGGAAGGACGACAA
GGGCAACACCCTGATCGTGAACAATCTGAACGGCCTGTACGACAAGGACAATGACAAGCTGAAAAAGCTG
ATCAACAAGAGCCCCGAAAAGCTGCTGATGTACCACCACGACCCCCAGACCTACCAGAAACTGAAGCTGA
TTATGGAACAGTACGGCGACGAGAAGAATCCCCTGTACAAGTACTACGAGGAAACCGGGAACTACCTGAC
CAAGTACTCCAAAAAGGACAACGGCCCCGTGATCAAGAAGATTAAGTATTACGGCAACAAACTGAACGCC
CATCTGGACATCACCGACGACTACCCCAACAGCAGAAACAAGGTCGTGAAGCTGTCCCTGAAGCCCTACA
GATTCGACGTGTACCTGGACAATGGCGTGTACAAGTTCGTGACCGTGAAGAATCTGGATGTGATCAAAAA
AGAAAACTACTACGAAGTGAATAGCAAGTGCTATGAGGAAGCTAAGAAGCTGAAGAAGATCAGCAACCAG
GCCGAGTTTATCGCCTCCTTCTACAACAACGATCTGATCAAGATCAACGGCGAGCTGTATAGAGTGATCG
GCGTGAACAACGACCTGCTGAACCGGATCGAAGTGAACATGATCGACATCACCTACCGCGAGTACCTGGA
AAACATGAACGACAAGAGGCCCCCCAGGATCATTAAGACAATCGCCTCCAAGACCCAGAGCATTAAGAAG
TACAGCACAGACATTCTGGGCAACCTGTATGAAGTGAAATCTAAGAAGCACCCTCAGATCATCAAAAAGG
GCAAAAGGCCGGCGGCCACGAAAAAGGCCGGCCAGGCAAAAAAGAAAAAGGATTACAAAGACGATGACGA
TAAGGGATCCTCGCCAGGGATCCGTCGACTTGACGCGTTGATATCAACAAGTTTGTACAAAAAAGCAGGC
TACAAAGAGGCCAGCGGTTCCGGACGGGCTGACGCATTGGACGATTTTGATCTGGATATGCTGGGAAGTG
ACGCCCTCGATGATTTTGACCTTGACATGCTTGGTTCGGATGCCCTTGATGACTTTGACCTCGACATGCT
CGGCAGTGACGCCCTTGATGATTTCGACCTGGACATGCTGATTAACTCTAGAAGTTCCGGATCTCCGAAA
AAGAAACGCAAAGTTGGTAGCCAGTACCTGCCCGACACCGACGACCGGCACCGGATCGAGGAAAAGCGGA
AGCGGACCTACGAGACATTCAAGAGCATCATGAAGAAGTCCCCCTTCAGCGGCCCCACCGACCCTAGACC
TCCACCTAGAAGAATCGCCGTGCCCAGCAGATCCAGCGCCAGCGTGCCAAAACCTGCCCCCCAGCCTTAC
CCCTTCACCAGCAGCCTGAGCACCATCAACTACGACGAGTTCCCTACCATGGTGTTCCCCAGCGGCCAGA
TCTCTCAGGCCTCTGCTCTGGCTCCAGCCCCTCCTCAGGTGCTGCCTCAGGCTCCTGCTCCTGCACCAGC
TCCAGCCATGGTGTCTGCACTGGCTCAGGCACCAGCACCCGTGCCTGTGCTGGCTCCTGGACCTCCACAG
GCTGTGGCTCCACCAGCCCCTAAACCTACACAGGCCGGCGAGGGCACACTGTCTGAAGCTCTGCTGCAGC
TGCAGTTCGACGACGAGGATCTGGGAGCCCTGCTGGGAAACAGCACCGATCCTGCCGTGTTCACCGACCT
GGCCAGCGTGGACAACAGCGAGTTCCAGCAGCTGCTGAACCAGGGCATCCCTGTGGCCCCTCACACCACC
GAGCCCATGCTGATGGAATACCCCGAGGCCATCACCCGGCTCGTGACAGGCGCTCAGAGGCCTCCTGATC
CAGCTCCTGCCCCTCTGGGAGCACCAGGCCTGCCTAATGGACTGCTGTCTGGCGACGAGGACTTCAGCTC
TATCGCCGATATGGATTTCTCAGCCTTGCTGGGCTCTGGCAGCGGCAGCCGGGATTCCAGGGAAGGGATG
TTTTTGCCGAAGCCTGAGGCCGGCTCCGCTATTAGTGACGTGTTTGAGGGCCGCGAGGTGTGCCAGCCAA
AACGAATCCGGCCATTTCATCCTCCAGGAAGTCCATGGGCCAACCGCCCACTCCCCGCCAGCCTCGCACC
AACACCAACCGGTCCAGTACATGAGCCAGTCGGGTCACTGACCCCGGCACCAGTCCCTCAGCCACTGGAT
CCAGCGCCCGCAGTGACTCCCGAGGCCAGTCACCTGTTGGAGGATCCCGATGAAGAGACGAGCCAGGCTG
TCAAAGCCCTTCGGGAGATGGCCGATACTGTGATTCCCCAGAAGGAAGAGGCTGCAATCTGTGGCCAAAT
GGACCTTTCCCATCCGCCCCCAAGGGGCCATCTGGATGAGCTGACAACCACACTTGAGTCCATGACCGAG
GATCTGAACCTGGACTCACCCCTGACCCCGGAATTGAACGAGATTCTGGATACCTTCCTGAACGACGAGT
GCCTCTTGCATGCCATGCATATCAGCACAGGACTGTCCATCTTCGACACATCTCTGTTTGGATCCGGCGC
AACAAACTTCTCTCTGCTGAAACAAGCCGGAGATGTCGAAGAGAATCCTGGACCGACCGAGTACAAGCCC
ACGGTGCGCCTCGCCACCCGCGACGACGTCCCCAGGGCCGTACGCACCCTCGCCGCCGCGTTCGCCGACT
ACCCCGCCACGCGCCACACCGTCGATCCGGACCGCCACATCGAGCGGGTCACCGAGCTGCAAGAACTCTT
CCTCACGCGCGTCGGGCTCGACATCGGCAAGGTGTGGGTCGCGGACGACGGCGCCGCGGTGGCGGTCTGG
ACCACGCCGGAGAGCGTCGAAGCGGGGGCGGTGTTCGCCGAGATCGGCCCGCGCATGGCCGAGTTGAGCG
GTTCCCGGCTGGCCGCGCAGCAACAGATGGAAGGCCTCCTGGCGCCGCACCGGCCCAAGGAGCCCGCGTG
GTTCCTGGCCACCGTCGGAGTCTCGCCCGACCACCAGGGCAAGGGTCTGGGCAGCGCCGTCGTGCTCCCC
GGAGTGGAGGCGGCCGAGCGCGCCGGGGTGCCCGCCTTCCTGGAGACCTCCGCGCCCCGCAACCTCCCCT
TCTACGAGCGGCTCGGCTTCACCGTCACCGCCGACGTCGAGGTGCCCGAAGGACCGCGCACCTGGTGCAT
GACCCGCAAGCCCGGTGCCTGAACGCGTTAAGTCGACAATCAACCTCTGGATTACAAAATTTGTGAAAGA
TTGACTGGTATTCTTAACTATGTTGCTCCTTTTACGCTATGTGGATACGCTGCTTTAATGCCTTTGTATC
ATGCTATTGCTTCCCGTATGGCTTTCATTTTCTCCTCCTTGTATAAATCCTGGTTGCTGTCTCTTTATGA
GGAGTTGTGGCCCGTTGTCAGGCAACGTGGCGTGGTGTGCACTGTGTTTGCTGACGCAACCCCCACTGGT
TGGGGCATTGCCACCACCTGTCAGCTCCTTTCCGGGACTTTCGCTTTCCCCCTCCCTATTGCCACGGCGG
AACTCATCGCCGCCTGCCTTGCCCGCTGCTGGACAGGGGCTCGGCTGTTGGGCACTGACAATTCCGTGGT
GTTGTCGGGGAAATCATCGTCCTTTCCTTGGCTGCTCGCCTGTGTTGCCACCTGGATTCTGCGCGGGACG
TCCTTCTGCTACGTCCCTTCGGCCCTCAATCCAGCGGACCTTCCTTCCCGCGGCCTGCTGCCGGCTCTGC
GGCCTCTTCCGCGTCTTCGCCTTCGCCCTCAGACGAGTCGGATCTCCCTTTGGGCCGCCTCCCCGCGTCG
ACTTTAAGACCAATGACTTACAAGGCAGCTGTAGATCTTAGCCACTTTTTAAAAGAAAAGGGGGGACTGG
AAGGGCTAATTCACTCCCAACGAAGACAAGATCTGCTTTTTGCTTGTACTGGGTCTCTCTGGTTAGACCA
GATCTGAGCCTGGGAGCTCTCTGGCTAACTAGGGAACCCACTGCTTAAGCCTCAATAAAGCTTGCCTTGA
GTGCTTCAAGTAGTGTGTGCCCGTCTGTTGTGTGACTCTGGTAACTAGAGATCCCTCAGACCCTTTTAGT
CAGTGTGGAAAATCTCTAGCAGGGCCCGTTTAAACCCGCTGATCAGCCTCGACTGTGCCTTCTAGTTGCC
AGCCATCTGTTGTTTGCCCCTCCCCCGTGCCTTCCTTGACCCTGGAAGGTGCCACTCCCACTGTCCTTTC
CTAATAAAATGAGGAAATTGCATCGCATTGTCTGAGTAGGTGTCATTCTATTCTGGGGGGTGGGGTGGGG
CAGGACAGCAAGGGGGAGGATTGGGAAGACAATAGCAGGCATGCTGGGGATGCGGTGGGCTCTATGGCTT
CTGAGGCGGAAAGAACCAGCTGGGGCTCTAGGGGGTATCCCC
[124 nt withheld, positions 9213-9336]
C
[91 nt withheld, positions 9338-9428]
A
[49 nt withheld, positions 9430-9478]
CCTTTGACGTTGGAGTCCACGTTCTTT
[37 nt withheld, positions 9506-9542]
ACCCTATCTCGGTCTATTCTTTTGATTTATAAGGGATTTTGCCGATTTCGGCCTATTGGTTAAAAAATGA
GCTGATTTAACAAAAATTTAACGCGAATTAATTCTGTGGAATGTGTGTCAGTTAGGGTGTGGAAAGTCCC
CAGGCTCCCCAGCAGGCAGAAGTATGCAAAGCATGCATCTCAATTAGTCAGCAACCAGGTGTGGAAAGTC
CCCAGGCTCCCCAGCAGGCAGAAGTATGCAAAGCATGCATCTCAATTAGTCAGCAACCATAGTCCCGCCC
CTAACTCCGCCCATCCCGCCCCTAACTCCGCCCAGTTCCGCCCATTCTCCGCCCCATGGCTGACTAATTT
TTTTTATTTATGCAGAGGCCGAGGCCGCCTCTGCCTCTGAGCTATTCCAGAAGTAGTGAGGAGGCTTTTT
TGGAGGCCTAGGCTTTTGCAAAAAGCTCCCGGGAGCTTGTATATCCATTTTCGGATCTGATCAGCACGTG
TTGACAATTAATCATCGGCATAGTATATCGGCATAGTATAATACGACAAGGTGAGGAACTAAACCATGGC
CAAGTTGACCAGTGCCGTTCCGGTGCTCACCGCGCGCGACGTCGCCGGAGCGGTCGAGTTCTGGACCGAC
CGGCTCGGGTTCTCCCGGGACTTCGTGGAGGACGACTTCGCCGGTGTGGTCCGGGACGACGTGACCCTGT
TCATCAGCGCGGTCCAGGACCAGGTGGTGCCGGACAACACCCTGGCCTGGGTGTGGGTGCGCGGCCTGGA
CGAGCTGTACGCCGAGTGGTCGGAGGTCGTGTCCACGAACTTCCGGGACGCCTCCGGGCCGGCCATGACC
GAGATCGGCGAGCAGCCGTGGGGGCGGGAGTTCGCCCTGCGCGACCCGGCCGGCAACTGCGTGCACTTCG
TGGCCGAGGAGCAGGACTGACACGTGCTACGAGATTTCGATTCCACCGCCGCCTTCTATGAAAGGTTGGG
CTTCGGAATCGTTTTCCGGGACGCCGGCTGGATGATCCTCCAGCGCGGGGATCTCATGCTGGAGTTCTTC
GCCCACCCCAACTTGTTTATTGCAGCTTATAATGGTTACAAATAAAGCAATAGCATCACAAATTTCACAA
ATAAAGCATTTTTTTCACTGCATTCTAGTTGTGGTTTGTCCAAACTCATCAATGTATCTTATCATGTCTG
TATACCGTCGACCTCTAGCTAGAGCTTGGCGTAATCATGGTCATAGCTGTTTCCTGTGTGAAATTGTTAT
CCGCTCACAATTCCACACAACATACGAGCCGGAAGCATAAAGTGTAAAGCCTGGGGTGCCTAATGAGTGA
GCTAACTCACATTAATTGCGTTGCGCTCACTGCCCGCTTTCCAGTCGGGAAACCTGTCGTGCCAGCTGCA
TTAATGAATCGGCCAACGCGCGGGGAGAGGCGGTTTGCGTATTGGGCGCTCTTCCGCTTCCTCGCTCACT
GACTCGCTGCGCTCGGTCGTTCGGCTGCGGCGAGCGGTATCAGCTCACTCAAAGGCGGTAATACGGTTAT
CCACAGAATCAGGGGATAACGCAGGAAAGAACATGTGAGCAAAAGGCCAGCAAAAGGCCAGGAACCGTAA
AAAGGCCGCGTTGCTGGCGTTTTTCCATAGGCTCCGCCCCCCTGACGAGCATCACAAAAATCGACGCTCA
AGTCAGAGGTGGCGAAACCCGACAGGACTATAAAGATACCAGGCGTTTCCCCCTGGAAGCTCCCTCGTGC
GCTCTCCTGTTCCGACCCTGCCGCTTACCGGATACCTGTCCGCCTTTCTCCCTTCGGGAAGCGTGGCGCT
TTCTCATAGCTCACGCTGTAGGTATCTCAGTTCGGTGTAGGTCGTTCGCTCCAAGCTGGGCTGTGTGCAC
GAACCCCCCGTTCAGCCCGACCGCTGCGCCTTATCCGGTAACTATCGTCTTGAGTCCAACCCGGTAAGAC
ACGACTTATCGCCACTGGCAGCAGCCACTGGTAACAGGATTAGCAGAGCGAGGTATGTAGGCGGTGCTAC
AGAGTTCTTGAAGTGGTGGCCTAACTACGGCTACACTAGAAGAACAGTATTTGGTATCTGCGCTCTGCTG
AAGCCAGTTACCTTCGGAAAAAGAGTTGGTAGCTCTTGATCCGGCAAACAAACCACCGCTGGTAGCGGTG
GTTTTTTTGTTTGCAAGCAGCAGATTACGCGCAGAAAAAAAGGATCTCAAGAAGATCCTTTGATCTTTTC
TACGGGGTCTGACGCTCAGTGGAACGAAAACTCACGTTAAGGGATTTTGGTCATGAGATTATCAAAAAGG
ATCTTCACCTAGATCCTTTTAAATTAAAAATGAAGTTTTAAATCAATCTAAAGTATATATGAGTAAACTT
GGTCTGACAGTTACCAATGCTTAATCAGTGAGGCACCTATCTCAGCGATCTGTCTATTTCGTTCATCCAT
AGTTGCCTGACTCCCCGTCGTGTAGATAACTACGATACGGGAGGGCTTACCATCTGGCCCCAGTGCTGCA
ATGATACCGCGAGACCCACGCTCACCGGCTCCAGATTTATCAGCAATAAACCAGCCAGCCGGAAGGGCCG
AGCGCAGAAGTGGTCCTGCAACTTTATCCGCCTCCATCCAGTCTATTAATTGTTGCCGGGAAGCTAGAGT
AAGTAGTTCGCCAGTTAATAGTTTGCGCAACGTTGTTGCCATTGCTACAGGCATCGTGGTGTCACGCTCG
TCGTTTGGTATGGCTTCATTCAGCTCCGGTTCCCAACGATCAAGGCGAGTTACATGATCCCCCATGTTGT
GCAAAAAAGCGGTTAGCTCCTTCGGTCCTCCGATCGTTGTCAGAAGTAAGTTGGCCGCAGTGTTATCACT
CATGGTTATGGCAGCACTGCATAATTCTCTTACTGTCATGCCATCCGTAAGATGCTTTTCTGTGACTGGT
GAGTACTCAACCAAGTCATTCTGAGAATAGTGTATGCGGCGACCGAGTTGCTCTTGCCCGGCGTCAATAC
GGGATAATACCGCGCCACATAGCAGAACTTTAAAAGTGCTCATCATTGGAAAACGTTCTTCGGGGCGAAA
ACTCTCAAGGATCTTACCGCTGTTGAGATCCAGTTCGATGTAACCCACTCGTGCACCCAACTGATCTTCA
GCATCTTTTACTTTCACCAGCGTTTCTGGGTGAGCAAAAACAGGAAGGCAAAATGCCGCAAAAAAGGGAA
TAAGGGCGACACGGAAATGTTGAATACTCATACTCTTCCTTTTTCAATATTATTGAAGCATTTATCAGGG
TTATTGTCTCATGAGCGGATACATATTTGAATGTATTTAGAAAAATAAACAAATAGGGGTTCCGCGCACA
TTTCCCCGAAAAGTGCCACCTGACGTCGACGGATCGGGAGATCTCCCGATCCCCTATGGTGCACTCTCAG
TACAATCTGCTCTGATGCCGCATAGTTAAGCCAGTATCTGCTCCCTGCTTGTGTGTTGGAGGTCGCTGAG
TAGTGCGCGAGCAAAATTTAAGCTACAACAAGGCAAGGCTTGACCGACAATTGCATGAAGAATCTGCTTA
GGGTTAGGCGTTTTGCGCTGCTTCGCGATGTACGGGCCAGATATACGCGTTGACATTGATTATTGACTAG
TTATTAATAGTAATCAATTACGGGGTCATTAGTTCATAGCCCATATATGGAGTTCCGCGTTACATAACTT
ACGGTAAATGGCCCGCCTGGCTGACCGCCCAACGACCCCCGCCCATTGACGTCAATAATGACGTATGTTC
CCATAGTAACGCCAATAGGGACTTTCCATTGACGTCAATGGGTGGAGTATTTACGGTAAACTGCCCACTT
GGCAGTACATCAAGTGTATCATATGCCAAGTACGCCCCCTATTGACGTCAATGACGGTAAATGGCCCGCC
TGGCATTATGCCCAGTACATGACCTTATGGGACTTTCCTACTTGGCAGTACATCTACGTATTAGTCATCG
CTATTACCATGG
